>Addgene plasmid #191606 | E1_pENTR_L1-L4_NN_G1397-DddA11'-C | addgene full sequence | sequence record 379195 | Addgene NGS Result
GTCCTGCCCGCCACCCTCCGGGCCGTTGCTTCACAACGTTCAAATCCGCTCCCGGCGGATTTGTCCTACT
CAGGAGAGCGTTCACCGACAAACAACAGATAAAACGAAAGGCCCAGTCTTCCGACTGAGCCTTTCGTTTT
ATTTGATGCCTGGCAGTTCCCTACTCTCGCGTTAACGCTAGCATGGATGTTTTCCCAGTCACGACGTTGT
AAAACGACGGCCAGTCTTAAGCTCGGGCCCCAAATAATGATTTTATTTTGACTGATAGTGACCTGTTCGT
TGCAACAAATTGATGAGCAATGCTTTTTTATAATGCCAACTTTGTACAAAAAAGCAGGCTTTTACCCATA
CGATGTTCCAGATTACGCTGATATCGCCGATCTACGCACGCTCGGCTACAGCCAGCAGCAACAGGAGAAG
ATCAAACCGAAGGTTCGTTCGACAGTGGCGCAGCACCACGAGGCACTGGTCGGCCACGGGTTTACACACG
CGCACATCGTTGCGTTAAGCCAACACCCGGCAGCGTTAGGGACCGTCGCTGTCAAGTATCAGGACATGAT
CGCAGCGTTGCCAGAGGCGACACACGAAGCGATCGTTGGCGTCGGCAAACAGTGGTCCGGCGCACGCGCT
CTGGAGGCCTTGCTCACGGTGGCGGGAGAGTTGAGAGGTCCACCGTTACAGTTGGACACAGGCCAACTTC
TCAAGATTGCAAAACGTGGCGGCGTGACCGCAGTGGAGGCAGTGCATGCATGGCGCAATGCACTGACGGG
TGCCCCGCTCAAGGAGACGGGCGCCGCTACAGGGCGCGTCCCATTCGCCATTCAGGCTGCGCAACTGTTG
GGAAGGGCGATCGGTGCGGGCCTCTTCGCTATTACGCCAGCTGGCGAAAGGGGGATGTGCTGCAAGGCGA
TTAAGTTGGGTAACGCCAGGGTTTTCCCAGTCACGACGTTGTAAAACGACGGCCAGTGAGCGCGCGTAAT
ACGACTCACTATAGGGCGAATTGGGTACCGGGCCCCCCCTCGAGGTCCTCCAGCTTTTGTTCCCTTTAGT
GAGGGTTAATTGCGCGCTTGGCGTAATCATGGTCATAGCTGTTTCCTGTGTGAAATTGTTATCCGCTCAC
AATTCCACACAACATACGAGCCGGAAGCATAAAGTGTAAAGCCTGGGGTGCCTAATGAGTGAGCTAACTC
ACATTAATTGCGTTGCGCTCACTGCCCGCTTTCCACCGGTCGTCTCCACCCCTGAGCAGGTAGTGGCTAT
TGCATCCAACAACGGGGGCAGACCCGCACTGGAGTCAATTGTTGCCCAGTTATCTCGCCCTGATCCGGCG
TTGGCCGCGTTGACCAACGACCACCTCGTCGCCTTGGCCTGCCTCGGCGGGCGTCCTGCGCTGGATGCAG
TGAAAAAGGGATTGGGGGGTTCTGCGATTCCAGTTAAGAGAGGAGCTACAGGAGAAACGAAAGTCTTTAC
TGGGAATTCCAATTCTCCCAAATCACCGATTAAAGGCGGATGTAGTGGTGGTAGTACCAATCTTTCCGAC
ATTATCGAGAAGGAAACAGGTAAACAACTCGTAATCCAAGAAAGCATACTGATGCTTCCTGAAGAGGTTG
AAGAGGTCATAGGGAACAAACCTGAAAGCGACATTTTGGTTCATACTGCCTATGATGAGTCTACAGATGA
GAACGTGATGTTGCTAACCTCAGATGCACCTGAATACAAGCCATGGGCTTTAGTGATTCAGGATTCGAAT
GGAGAGAACAAGATCAAGATGCTCTGATAACTCGAGCGATCCTCTAGACACCCAACTTTTCTATACAAAG
TTGGCATTATAAGAAAGCATTGCTTATCAATTTGTTGCAACGAACAGGTCACTATCAGTCAAAATAAAAT
CATTATTTGCCATCCAGCTGCAGGGCGGCCGCCCCTATAGTGAGTCGTATTACATGGTCATAGCTGTTTC
CTGGCAGCTCTGGCCCGTGTCTCAAAATCTCTGATGTTACATTGCACAAGATAAAAATATATCATCATGA
ACAATAAAACTGTCTGCTTACATAAACAGTAATACAAGGGGTGTTATGAGCCATATTCAACGGGAAACGT
CGAGGCCGCGATTAAATTCCAACATGGATGCTGATTTATATGGGTATAAATGGGCTCGCGATAATGTCGG
GCAATCAGGTGCGACAATCTATCGCTTGTATGGGAAGCCCGATGCGCCAGAGTTGTTTCTGAAACATGGC
AAAGGTAGCGTTGCCAATGATGTTACAGATGAGATGGTCAGACTAAACTGGCTGACGGAATTTATGCCTC
TTCCGACCATCAAGCATTTTATCCGTACTCCTGATGATGCATGGTTACTCACCACTGCGATCCCCGGAAA
AACAGCATTCCAGGTATTAGAAGAATATCCTGATTCAGGTGAAAATATTGTTGATGCGCTGGCAGTGTTC
CTGCGCCGGTTGCATTCGATTCCTGTTTGTAATTGTCCTTTTAACAGCGATCGCGTATTTCGCCTTGCTC
AGGCGCAATCACGAATGAATAACGGTTTGGTTGATGCGAGTGATTTTGATGACGAGCGTAATGGCTGGCC
TGTTGAACAAGTCTGGAAAGAAATGCATAAACTTTTGCCATTCTCACCGGATTCAGTCGTCACTCATGGT
GATTTCTCACTTGATAACCTTATTTTTGACGAGGGGAAATTAATAGGTTGTATTGATGTTGGACGAGTCG
GAATCGCAGACCGATACCAGGATCTTGCCATCCTATGGAACTGCCTCGGTGAGTTTTCTCCTTCATTACA
GAAACGGCTTTTTCAAAAATATGGTATTGATAATCCTGATATGAATAAATTGCAGTTTCATTTGATGCTC
GATGAGTTTTTCTAATCAGAATTGGTTAATTGGTTGTAACACTGGCAGAGCATTACGCTGACTTGACGGG
ACGGCGCAAGCTCATGACCAAAATCCCTTAACGTGAGTTACGCGTCGTTCCACTGAGCGTCAGACCCCGT
AGAAAAGATCAAAGGATCTTCTTGAGATCCTTTTTTTCTGCGCGTAATCTGCTGCTTGCAAACAAAAAAA
CCACCGCTACCAGCGGTGGTTTGTTTGCCGGATCAAGAGCTACCAACTCTTTTTCCGAAGGTAACTGGCT
TCAGCAGAGCGCAGATACCAAATACTGTTCTTCTAGTGTAGCCGTAGTTAGGCCACCACTTCAAGAACTC
TGTAGCACCGCCTACATACCTCGCTCTGCTAATCCTGTTACCAGTGGCTGCTGCCAGTGGCGATAAGTCG
TGTCTTACCGGGTTGGACTCAAGACGATAGTTACCGGATAAGGCGCAGCGGTCGGGCTGAACGGGGGGTT
CGTGCACACAGCCCAGCTTGGAGCGAACGACCTACACCGAACTGAGATACCTACAGCGTGAGCTATGAGA
AAGCGCCACGCTTCCCGAAGGGAGAAAGGCGGACAGGTATCCGGTAAGCGGCATGGTCGGAACAGGAGAG
CGCACGAGGGAGCTTCCAGGGGGAAACGCCTGGTATCTTTATAGTCCTGTCGGGTTTCGCCACCTCTGAC
TTGAGCGTCGATTTTTGTGATGCTCGTCAGGGGGGCGGAGCCTATGGAAAAACGCCAGCAACGCGGCCTT
TTTACGGTTCCTGGCCTTTTGCTGGCCTTTTGCTCACATGTTCTTTCCTGCGTTATCCCCTGATTCTGTG
GATAACCGTATTACCGCCTTTGAGTGAGCTGATACCGCTCGCCGCAGCCGAACGACCGAGCGCAGCGAGT
CAGTGAGCGAGGAAGCGGAAGAGCGCCCAATACGCAAACCGCCTCTCCCCGCGCGTTGGCCGATTCATTA
ATGCAGCTGGCACGACAGGTTTCCCGACTGGAAAGCGGGCAGTGAGCGCAACGCAATTAATACGCGTACC
GCTAGCCAGGAAGAGTTTGTAGAAACGCAAAAAGGCCATCCGTCAGGATGGCCTTCTGCTTAGTTTGATG
CCTGGCAGTTTATGGCGGGC
Features (pLannotate 1.2.2; 21 found; start..end, strand, type, name):
     99..142     +  terminator     rrnB T1 terminator: Escherichia coli rrnB; transcription terminator T1 from the E. coli rrnB gene
    189..225     -  CDS            lacZα (fragment): LacZα fragment of β-galactosidase; lacZ fragment
    241..340     +  protein_bind   attL1: mutant version of attL; recombination site for the Gateway® LR reaction LR Clonase™
    343..369     +  CDS            3xHA (fragment): three tandem HA epitope tags
    379..789     +  CDS            avrXa10 (fragment): AVX10_XANOO - Experimental evidence at protein level: Swiss-Prot protein existence level 1. Avirulence protein. Induces the hypersensitive response (HR)in rice plants carrying the resistance gene Xa10. Activity depends on the presence of the core repeat domains; replacement with repeat domains from other proteins (AvrBs3 of X.euvesicatoria (AC P14727) or AvrXa7 of this organism) does not elicit the HR. Probably acts as a transcription factor in its host plant (rice) to induce plant resistance or disease. From Xanthomonas oryzae pv. oryzae.
    791..809     -  rep_origin     f1 ori (fragment): f1 bacteriophage origin of replication; arrow indicates direction of (+) strand synthesis
    814..969     -  CDS            lacZα (fragment): LacZα fragment of β-galactosidase; lacZ fragment
    977..995     +  promoter       T7 promoter: promoter for bacteriophage T7 RNA polymerase
   1004..1027    -  misc_feature   MCS (fragment): pBluescript multiple cloning site
   1043..1061    -  promoter       T3 promoter: promoter for bacteriophage T3 RNA polymerase
   1106..1122    -  protein_bind   lac operator: The lac repressor binds to the lac operator to inhibit transcription in E. coli. This inhibition can be relieved by adding lactose or isopropyl-β-D-thiogalactopyranoside (IPTG). lac repressor encoded by lacI
   1130..1160    -  promoter       lac promoter: promoter for the E. coli lac operon
   1175..1196    -  protein_bind   CAP binding site: CAP binding activates transcription in the presence of cAMP. E. coli catabolite activator protein
   1295..1441    +  CDS            avrBs3 (fragment): AVRB3_XANEU - Experimental evidence at protein level: Swiss-Prot protein existence level 1. Avirulence protein. Acts as a transcription factor in C.annuum plants. In susceptible plants lacking the Bs3 resistance gene induces expression of a number of genes, including genes homologous to a family of auxin-induced genes, alpha-expansin genes, pectate lyase, anthocyanidin glucoside rhamnosyl transferase and at least one transcription factor, UPA20. Their expression leads to plant hypertrophy in mesophyll cells, probably mainly mediated by UPA20 (PubMed:17962565). In resistant plants induces the h
   1526..1774    +  CDS            UGI: UNGI_BPPB2 - Experimental evidence at protein level: Swiss-Prot protein existence level 1. This protein binds specifically and reversibly to the host uracil-DNA glycosylase, preventing removal of uracil residues from PBS2 DNA by the host uracil-excision repair system. From Bacillus phage PBS2 (Bacteriophage PBS2).
   1803..1898    -  protein_bind   attL4: mutant version of attL; recombination site for the Gateway® LR reaction LR Clonase™
   1924..1942    -  promoter       T7 promoter: promoter for bacteriophage T7 RNA polymerase
   2076..2885    +  CDS            KanR: aminoglycoside phosphotransferase; aph(3')-Ia; confers resistance to kanamycin in bacteria or G418 (Geneticin®) in eukaryotes
   3032..3620    +  rep_origin     ori: high-copy-number ColE1/pMB1/pBR322/pUC origin of replication
   3803..3895    +  CDS            lacI (fragment): lac repressor; lacI; The lac repressor binds to the lac operator to inhibit transcription in E. coli. This inhibition can be relieved by adding lactose or isopropyl-β-D-thiogalactopyranoside (IPTG).
   3950..3977    -  terminator     rrnB T2 terminator: transcription terminator T2 from the E. coli rrnB gene
