[The description below was written by a language model from this plasmid's Addgene catalogue record and pLannotate feature annotations shown in this document.]
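Description:
E1_pENTR_L1-L4_NN_G1397-DddA11'-C is a 4.0 kb MultiSite Gateway entry clone used as the first module in assembling ptpTALECD_v2 vectors, which are TALE-based cytidine deaminase base editors for the plastid genome. It is propagated in E. coli as a high-copy plasmid from a ColE1/pUC-type origin and is selected with kanamycin through the aph(3')-Ia marker. The rrnB T1 and T2 terminators flank the cloning region, as is typical of pENTR-type backbones. The catalogue lists the backbone as "PINII", which the feature table does not clarify.

The payload lies between attL1 and attL4, the sites that let LR Clonase transfer it, together with other entry modules, into a destination vector in a defined order and orientation. It encodes a synthetic scaffold for one "hand" of the editor. An HA epitope fragment comes first, followed by the N-terminal portion of a platinum TALEN (annotated by homology to Xanthomonas AvrXa10). A TALE C-terminal segment (AvrBs3-like) follows, then one half of the evolved split DddA deaminase (DddA11', the C-terminal part of the G1397 split according to the name), and finally the PBS2 uracil glycosylase inhibitor UGI. UGI blocks uracil excision so that deaminated cytosines are retained as edits.

Between the two TALE termini sits a pBluescript-derived lacZα/MCS segment with lac, T7 and T3 promoters. It most likely serves as a placeholder to be replaced by a custom DNA-binding repeat array, although the record does not say this explicitly. "NN" in the name presumably refers to a repeat-variable diresidue, which is also not explained. No plant promoter or plastid transit peptide is annotated within the entry cassette, so these would presumably come from other modules or the destination vector.
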