Addgene plasmid #191606: E1_pENTR_L1-L4_NN_G1397-DddA11'-C
Purpose: ptpTALECD_v2 vector assembly, Entry clone 1 with attL1 and L4
Depositing lab: Shin-ichi Arimura. Depositing organization: The University of Tokyo. Publication: Characterization and development of a plastid genome base editor, ptpTALECD. Nakazato I, Okuno M, Itoh T, Tsutsumi N, Arimura SI. Plant J. 2023 Aug;115(4):1151-1162. doi: 10.1111/tpj.16311. Epub 2023 Jun 2. PubMed 37265080.
Backbone
  Vector backbone: PINII
  Vector type: Other
Growth in bacteria
  Bacterial resistance: Kanamycin, 50 μg/mL
  Growth temperature: 37°C
  Growth strain: DH5alpha
  Copy number: High Copy
Gene/Insert
  Gene/Insert name: C- and N termini of platinum TALEN, a half of the evolved DddA (DddA11'), and a uracil glycosylase inhibitor
  Species: Synthetic
  Cloning method: Ligation Independent Cloning
Terms and licenses: Academic/Nonprofit Terms; Industry Terms: Not Available to Industry
Depositor comments: Multisite Gateway entry vector to express one hand of pTALECD_v2-UGI
How to cite: E1_pENTR_L1-L4_NN_G1397-DddA11'-C was a gift from Shin-ichi Arimura (Addgene plasmid # 191606 ; http://n2t.net/addgene:191606 ; RRID:Addgene_191606)
